Addgene plasmid #190089: pRT498-OtUBD
Purpose: Expresses a single OtUBD with an TEV-cleavable N-terminal 6xHis-MBP tag as well as an engineered N-terminal cysteine in E. coli
Depositing lab: Mark Hochstrasser. Depositing organization: Yale University. Publication: A versatile new tool derived from a bacterial deubiquitylase to detect and purify ubiquitylated substrates and their interacting proteins. Zhang M, Berk JM, Mehrtash AB, Kanyo J, Hochstrasser M. PLoS Biol. 2022 Jun 30;20(6):e3001501. doi: 10.1371/journal.pbio.3001501. eCollection 2022 Jun. PubMed 35771886.
Backbone
  Vector backbone: pRT498
  Backbone manufacturer: Hochstrasser Lab
  Backbone size w/o insert (bp): 6312
  Total vector size (bp): 7199
  Vector type: Bacterial Expression
Growth in bacteria
  Bacterial resistance: Kanamycin, 50 μg/mL
  Growth temperature: 37°C
  Growth strain: DH5alpha
  Copy number: Low Copy
Gene/Insert
  Gene/Insert name: OtUBD (alt name: OtDUB(170-264))
  Species: Orientia Tsutsugamushi
  Tag / fusion protein: 6xHis (N terminal on backbone); MBP (N terminal on backbone)
  Cloning method: Unknown
  Sequencing primers: 5′ GACTGTCGATGAAGCCCTGAAAG; 3′ GCTAGTTATTGCTCAGCGG
Terms and licenses: Academic/Nonprofit Terms; Industry Terms: Not Available to Industry
How to cite: pRT498-OtUBD was a gift from Mark Hochstrasser (Addgene plasmid # 190089 ; http://n2t.net/addgene:190089 ; RRID:Addgene_190089)
