[The description below was written by a language model from this plasmid's Addgene catalogue record and pLannotate feature annotations shown in this document.]
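Description:
pRT498-OtUBD is a bacterial expression plasmid of about 7.2 kb, built on the pRT498 backbone, for producing the ubiquitin-binding domain OtUBD in E. coli. OtUBD corresponds to residues 170–264 of the deubiquitylase OtDUB from Orientia tsutsugamushi. The backbone has a pET-like layout. It carries a ColE1/pBR322-type origin with the bom region and the rop gene, consistent with the catalogued low copy number, and an f1 phage origin. Selection is by an aph(3')-Ia kanamycin resistance gene. Short tetracycline-resistance fragments and a partial AmpR promoter appear to be nonfunctional remnants of the vector's ancestry.

Expression is driven by a T7 promoter followed by a lac operator and the T7 gene 10 ribosome binding site. A plasmid-borne lacI gene under its own promoter supplies repressor, so transcription needs a host that provides T7 RNA polymerase and is induced with IPTG. The reading frame starts with a 6xHis tag, continues into a signal-sequence-free maltose binding protein that stays in the cytosol, and then a TEV protease site. The OtUBD insert is not annotated in the feature table, but it presumably lies in the unannotated stretch between the TEV site and the downstream elements. That stretch is longer than a 95-residue domain requires, and the record does not say what else it contains. A His-tag fragment and a T7 gene 10-derived fragment are annotated before the T7 terminator; the record does not indicate whether they are translated.

According to the record, TEV cleavage removes the His-MBP tag, and the protein carries an engineered N-terminal cysteine, whose purpose the record does not state. The associated publication describes OtUBD as a tool to detect and purify ubiquitylated substrates and their interacting proteins.
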