Features (pLannotate 1.2.2; 21 found; start..end, strand, type, name):
     12..440     +  rep_origin     f1 ori (sequence partly withheld): f1 bacteriophage origin of replication; arrow indicates direction of (+) strand synthesis
    493..550     +  promoter       AmpR promoter (fragment): bla
    559..1374    -  CDS            KanR: aminoglycoside phosphotransferase; aph(3')-Ia; confers resistance to kanamycin in bacteria or G418 (Geneticin®) in eukaryotes
   1496..2084    +  rep_origin     ori: high-copy-number ColE1/pMB1/pBR322/pUC origin of replication
   2270..2409    -  misc_feature   bom: basis of mobility region from pBR322
   2511..2702    -  CDS            rop: Rop protein, which maintains plasmids at low copy number; rop
   2719..3099    +  CDS            YPB1_ECOLX: Protein predicted: Swiss-Prot protein existence level 4. From Escherichia coli.
   3161..3225    -  CDS            TcR (fragment): tetracycline efflux protein; tet; confers resistance to tetracycline
   3240..3261    -  protein_bind   CAP binding site: CAP binding activates transcription in the presence of cAMP. E. coli catabolite activator protein
   3274..4356    -  CDS            lacI: lac repressor; lacI; The lac repressor binds to the lac operator to inhibit transcription in E. coli. This inhibition can be relieved by adding lactose or isopropyl-β-D-thiogalactopyranoside (IPTG).
   4357..4434    -  promoter       lacI promoter: lacI
   4442..4721    -  CDS            TcR (fragment): tetracycline efflux protein; tet; confers resistance to tetracycline
   4747..4765    +  promoter       T7 promoter: promoter for bacteriophage T7 RNA polymerase
   4766..4790    +  protein_bind   lac operator: The lac repressor binds to the lac operator to inhibit transcription in E. coli. This inhibition can be relieved by adding lactose or isopropyl-β-D-thiogalactopyranoside (IPTG). lac repressor encoded by lacI
   4805..4827    +  RBS            RBS: efficient ribosome binding site from bacteriophage T7 gene 10 (Olins and Rangwala, 1989)
   4847..4864    +  CDS            7xHis (fragment): 6xHis affinity tag
   4874..5974    +  CDS            MBP: maltose binding protein from E. coli; malE (mutated); This version of the gene does not encode a signal sequence, so MBP will remain in the cytosol.
   6014..6032    +  CDS            TEV site (fragment): tobacco etch virus (TEV) protease recognition and cleavage site
   7023..7046    +  CDS            9xHis (fragment): 9xHis affinity tag
   7072..7115    +  CDS            SET1 (fragment): solubility-enhancement tag derived from T7 phage gene 10B
   7123..7170    +  terminator     T7 terminator: transcription terminator for bacteriophage T7 RNA polymerase
>Addgene plasmid #190089 | pRT498-OtUBD | addgene full sequence | sequence record 373873 | Addgene NGS Result
TGGCGAATGGG
[124 nt withheld, positions 12-135]
C
[91 nt withheld, positions 137-227]
A
[49 nt withheld, positions 229-277]
CCTTTGACGTTGGAGTCCACGTTCTTT
[37 nt withheld, positions 305-341]
ACCCTATCTCGGTCTATTCTTTTGATTTATAAGGGATTTTGCCGATTTCGGCCTATTGGTTAAAAAATGA
GCTGATTTAACAAAAATTTAACGCGAATTTTAACAAAATATTAACGCTTACAATTTAGGTGGCACTTTTC
GGGGAAATGTGCGCGGAACCCCTATTTGTTTATTTTTCTAAATACATTCAAATATGTATCCGCTCATGAA
TTAATTCTTAGAAAAACTCATCGAGCATCAAATGAAACTGCAATTTATTCATATCAGGATTATCAATACC
ATATTTTTGAAAAAGCCGTTTCTGTAATGAAGGAGAAAACTCACCGAGGCAGTTCCATAGGATGGCAAGA
TCCTGGTATCGGTCTGCGATTCCGACTCGTCCAACATCAATACAACCTATTAATTTCCCCTCGTCAAAAA
TAAGGTTATCAAGTGAGAAATCACCATGAGTGACGACTGAATCCGGTGAGAATGGCAAAAGTTTATGCAT
TTCTTTCCAGACTTGTTCAACAGGCCAGCCATTACGCTCGTCATCAAAATCACTCGCATCAACCAAACCG
TTATTCATTCGTGATTGCGCCTGAGCGAGACGAAATACGCGATCGCTGTTAAAAGGACAATTACAAACAG
GAATCGAATGCAACCGGCGCAGGAACACTGCCAGCGCATCAACAATATTTTCACCTGAATCAGGATATTC
TTCTAATACCTGGAATGCTGTTTTCCCGGGGATCGCAGTGGTGAGTAACCATGCATCATCAGGAGTACGG
ATAAAATGCTTGATGGTCGGAAGAGGCATAAATTCCGTCAGCCAGTTTAGTCTGACCATCTCATCTGTAA
CATCATTGGCAACGCTACCTTTGCCATGTTTCAGAAACAACTCTGGCGCATCGGGCTTCCCATACAATCG
ATAGATTGTCGCACCTGATTGCCCGACATTATCGCGAGCCCATTTATACCCATATAAATCAGCATCCATG
TTGGAATTTAATCGCGGCCTAGAGCAAGACGTTTCCCGTTGAATATGGCTCATAACACCCCTTGTATTAC
TGTTTATGTAAGCAGACAGTTTTATTGTTCATGACCAAAATCCCTTAACGTGAGTTTTCGTTCCACTGAG
CGTCAGACCCCGTAGAAAAGATCAAAGGATCTTCTTGAGATCCTTTTTTTCTGCGCGTAATCTGCTGCTT
GCAAACAAAAAAACCACCGCTACCAGCGGTGGTTTGTTTGCCGGATCAAGAGCTACCAACTCTTTTTCCG
AAGGTAACTGGCTTCAGCAGAGCGCAGATACCAAATACTGTCCTTCTAGTGTAGCCGTAGTTAGGCCACC
ACTTCAAGAACTCTGTAGCACCGCCTACATACCTCGCTCTGCTAATCCTGTTACCAGTGGCTGCTGCCAG
TGGCGATAAGTCGTGTCTTACCGGGTTGGACTCAAGACGATAGTTACCGGATAAGGCGCAGCGGTCGGGC
TGAACGGGGGGTTCGTGCACACAGCCCAGCTTGGAGCGAACGACCTACACCGAACTGAGATACCTACAGC
GTGAGCTATGAGAAAGCGCCACGCTTCCCGAAGGGAGAAAGGCGGACAGGTATCCGGTAAGCGGCAGGGT
CGGAACAGGAGAGCGCACGAGGGAGCTTCCAGGGGGAAACGCCTGGTATCTTTATAGTCCTGTCGGGTTT
CGCCACCTCTGACTTGAGCGTCGATTTTTGTGATGCTCGTCAGGGGGGCGGAGCCTATGGAAAAACGCCA
GCAACGCGGCCTTTTTACGGTTCCTGGCCTTTTGCTGGCCTTTTGCTCACATGTTCTTTCCTGCGTTATC
CCCTGATTCTGTGGATAACCGTATTACCGCCTTTGAGTGAGCTGATACCGCTCGCCGCAGCCGAACGACC
GAGCGCAGCGAGTCAGTGAGCGAGGAAGCGGAAGAGCGCCTGATGCGGTATTTTCTCCTTACGCATCTGT
GCGGTATTTCACACCGCAATGGTGCACTCTCAGTACAATCTGCTCTGATGCCGCATAGTTAAGCCAGTAT
ACACTCCGCTATCGCTACGTGACTGGGTCATGGCTGCGCCCCGACACCCGCCAACACCCGCTGACGCGCC
CTGACGGGCTTGTCTGCTCCCGGCATCCGCTTACAGACAAGCTGTGACCGTCTCCGGGAGCTGCATGTGT
CAGAGGTTTTCACCGTCATCACCGAAACGCGCGAGGCAGCTGCGGTAAAGCTCATCAGCGTGGTCGTGAA
GCGATTCACAGATGTCTGCCTGTTCATCCGCGTCCAGCTCGTTGAGTTTCTCCAGAAGCGTTAATGTCTG
GCTTCTGATAAAGCGGGCCATGTTAAGGGCGGTTTTTTCCTGTTTGGTCACTGATGCCTCCGTGTAAGGG
GGATTTCTGTTCATGGGGGTAATGATACCGATGAAACGAGAGAGGATGCTCACGATACGGGTTACTGATG
ATGAACATGCCCGGTTACTGGAACGTTGTGAGGGTAAACAACTGGCGGTATGGATGCGGCGGGACCAGAG
AAAAATCACTCAGGGTCAATGCCAGCGCTTCGTTAATACAGATGTAGGTGTTCCACAGGGTAGCCAGCAG
CATCCTGCGATGCAGATCCGGAACATAATGGTGCAGGGCGCTGACTTCCGCGTTTCCAGACTTTACGAAA
CACGGAAACCGAAGACCATTCATGTTGTTGCTCAGGTCGCAGACGTTTTGCAGCAGCAGTCGCTTCACGT
TCGCTCGCGTATCGGTGATTCATTCTGCTAACCAGTAAGGCAACCCCGCCAGCCTAGCCGGGTCCTCAAC
GACAGGAGCACGATCATGCTAGTCATGCCCCGCGCCCACCGGAAGGAGCTGACTGGGTTGAAGGCTCTCA
AGGGCATCGGTCGAGATCCCGGTGCCTAATGAGTGAGCTAACTTACATTAATTGCGTTGCGCTCACTGCC
CGCTTTCCAGTCGGGAAACCTGTCGTGCCAGCTGCATTAATGAATCGGCCAACGCGCGGGGAGAGGCGGT
TTGCGTATTGGGCGCCAGGGTGGTTTTTCTTTTCACCAGTGAGACGGGCAACAGCTGATTGCCCTTCACC
GCCTGGCCCTGAGAGAGTTGCAGCAAGCGGTCCACGCTGGTTTGCCCCAGCAGGCGAAAATCCTGTTTGA
TGGTGGTTAACGGCGGGATATAACATGAGCTGTCTTCGGTATCGTCGTATCCCACTACCGAGATGTCCGC
ACCAACGCGCAGCCCGGACTCGGTAATGGCGCGCATTGCGCCCAGCGCCATCTGATCGTTGGCAACCAGC
ATCGCAGTGGGAACGATGCCCTCATTCAGCATTTGCATGGTTTGTTGAAAACCGGACATGGCACTCCAGT
CGCCTTCCCGTTCCGCTATCGGCTGAATTTGATTGCGAGTGAGATATTTATGCCAGCCAGCCAGACGCAG
ACGCGCCGAGACAGAACTTAATGGGCCCGCTAACAGCGCGATTTGCTGGTGACCCAATGCGACCAGATGC
TCCACGCCCAGTCGCGTACCGTCTTCATGGGAGAAAATAATACTGTTGATGGGTGTCTGGTCAGAGACAT
CAAGAAATAACGCCGGAACATTAGTGCAGGCAGCTTCCACAGCAATGGCATCCTGGTCATCCAGCGGATA
GTTAATGATCAGCCCACTGACGCGTTGCGCGAGAAGATTGTGCACCGCCGCTTTACAGGCTTCGACGCCG
CTTCGTTCTACCATCGACACCACCACGCTGGCACCCAGTTGATCGGCGCGAGATTTAATCGCCGCGACAA
TTTGCGACGGCGCGTGCAGGGCCAGACTGGAGGTGGCAACGCCAATCAGCAACGACTGTTTGCCCGCCAG
TTGTTGTGCCACGCGGTTGGGAATGTAATTCAGCTCCGCCATCGCCGCTTCCACTTTTTCCCGCGTTTTC
GCAGAAACGTGGCTGGCCTGGTTCACCACGCGGGAAACGGTCTGATAAGAGACACCGGCATACTCTGCGA
CATCGTATAACGTTACTGGTTTCACATTCACCACCCTGAATTGACTCTCTTCCGGGCGCTATCATGCCAT
ACCGCGAAAGGTTTTGCGCCATTCGATGGTGTCCGGGATCTCGACGCTCTCCCTTATGCGACTCCTGCAT
TAGGAAGCAGCCCAGTAGTAGGTTGAGGCCGTTGAGCACCGCCGCCGCAAGGAATGGTGCATGCAAGGAG
ATGGCGCCCAACAGTCCCCCGGCCACGGGGCCTGCCACCATACCCACGCCGAAACAAGCGCTCATGAGCC
CGAAGTGGCGAGCCCGATCTTCCCCATCGGTGATGTCGGCGATATAGGCGCCAGCAACCGCACCTGTGGC
GCCGGTGATGCCGGCCACGATGCGTCCGGCGTAGAGGATCGAGATCGATCTCGATCCCGCGAAATTAATA
CGACTCACTATAGGGGAATTGTGAGCGGATAACAATTCCCCTCTAGAAATAATTTTGTTTAACTTTAAGA
AGGAGATATATCCATGAACACCATTCATCACCATCACCATCACAACACTAGTATGAAAATCGAAGAAGGT
AAACTGGTAATCTGGATTAACGGCGATAAAGGCTATAACGGTCTCGCTGAAGTCGGTAAGAAATTCGAGA
AAGATACCGGAATTAAAGTCACCGTTGAGCATCCGGATAAACTGGAAGAGAAATTCCCACAGGTTGCGGC
AACTGGCGATGGCCCTGACATTATCTTCTGGGCACACGACCGCTTTGGTGGCTACGCTCAATCTGGCCTG
TTGGCTGAAATCACCCCGGACAAAGCGTTCCAGGACAAGCTGTATCCGTTTACCTGGGATGCCGTACGTT
ACAACGGCAAGCTGATTGCTTACCCGATCGCTGTTGAAGCGTTATCGCTGATTTATAACAAAGATCTGCT
GCCGAACCCGCCAAAAACCTGGGAAGAGATCCCGGCGCTGGATAAAGAACTGAAAGCGAAAGGTAAGAGC
GCGCTGATGTTCAACCTGCAAGAACCGTACTTCACCTGGCCGCTGATTGCTGCTGACGGGGGTTATGCGT
TCAAGTATGAAAACGGCAAGTACGACATTAAAGACGTGGGCGTGGATAACGCTGGCGCGAAAGCGGGTCT
GACCTTCCTGGTTGACCTGATTAAAAACAAACACATGAATGCAGACACCGATTACTCCATCGCAGAAGCT
GCCTTTAATAAAGGCGAAACAGCGATGACCATCAACGGCCCGTGGGCATGGTCCAACATCGACACCAGCA
AAGTGAATTATGGTGTAACGGTACTGCCGACCTTCAAGGGTCAACCATCCAAACCGTTCGTTGGCGTGCT
GAGCGCAGGTATTGACGCCGCCAGTCCGAACAAAGAGCTGGCAAAAGAGTTCCTCGAAAACTATCTGCTG
ACTGATGAAGGTCTGGAAGCGGTTAATAAAGACAAACCGCTGGGTGCCGTAGCGCTGAAGTCTTACGAGG
AAGAGTTGGCGAAAGATCCACGTATTGCCGCCACAATGGAAAACGCCCAGAAAGGTGAAATCATGCCGAA
CATCCCGCAGATGTCCGCTTTCTGGTATGCCGTGCGTACTGCGGTGATCAACGCCGCCAGCGGTCGTCAG
ACTGTCGATGAAGCCCTGAAAGACGCGCAGACTAATTCGAGCTCGACTAGTGGATCTGGTGGTGGTGGCG
GCGAAAACCTGTACTTCCAGGGTGGTTCTCATATGTGTGGATGTGGATCAGGAGTTAATTTCCTGAGCGA
AAACAGAATGATTACCTCTGCCGCTGCAGCCTTGGCTGATACTTTGCTGAAGAACAACAACAGAATCACA
GAGGGTGTGCTGGTTGATAGAATCTTCGACAATAAGATTTTGTCCGTGCAGGAAAAACAGCAATTGCTGA
ACAATTTGCTGGACAACCATATTAAGGAAAACAAATCTCTGACTAAAGAGTCCCTGACAAGAATGTTGGC
TTCTACCCACTTTGTTCAGCAACAGGCAAACGTGTTGCTGAATGAGAAGTTCAACAAATAGTAAGGATCA
GGAGTAAATTTTCTTTCTGAAAATAGAATGATAACTAGTGCTGCTGCAGCTCTTGCAGATACATTATTGA
AGAATAATAACAGAATTACCGAAGGTGTCTTAGTAGATAGGATTTTTGATAATAAAATTTTGTCTGTACA
AGAAAAGCAACAACTACTTAATAATTTATTAGATAATCATATTAAAGAAAATAAATCTTTAACTAAAGAA
AGTTTAACAAGAATGTTGGCTAGTACGCATTTTGTGCAGCAGCAAGCTAATGTTTTGTTAAATGAAAAAT
TTAATAAAGGCTCTGGTGTAAATTTTTTGTCTGAAAATCGCATGATTACTTCTGCCGCAGCAGCTTTGGC
AGATACCTTGCTGAAGAACAACAATCGCATTACAGAAGGCGTCTTAGTGGACCGTATCTTTGACAATAAA
ATCTTATCGGTGCAAGAGAAGCAACAGCTTCTGAACAATCTGTTGGACAACCATATTAAAGAAAACAAAA
GCCTGACGAAAGAGAGCCTGACGCGTATGTTGGCTAGTACACATTTCGTGCAGCAGCAGGCAAACGTGTT
GCTGAATGAGAAGTTCAACAAATAGTAAGGATCCGAATTCTGTACAGGCCTTGGCGCGCCTGCAGGCGAG
CTCCGTCGACAAGCTTGCGGCCGCACTCGAGCACCACCACCACCACCACCACCACTAATTGATTAATACC
TAGGCTGCTAAACAAAGCCCGAAAGGAAGCTGAGTTGGCTGCTGCCACCGCTGAGCAATAACTAGCATAA
CCCCTTGGGGCCTCTAAACGGGTCTTGAGGGGTTTTTTGCTGAAAGGAGGAACTATATCCGGAT
